Addgene plasmid #14976: pCINeo-hFX-HA
Depositing lab: Michael Ristow. Publication: Induction of oxidative metabolism by mitochondrial frataxin inhibits cancer growth: Otto Warburg revisited. Schulz TJ, Thierbach R, Voigt A, Drewes G, Mietzner B, Steinberg P, Pfeiffer AF, Ristow M. J Biol Chem. 2006 Jan 13. 281(2):977-81. 10.1074/jbc.M511064200 PubMed 16263703.
Backbone
  Vector backbone: PCI-neo
  Backbone manufacturer: Promega
  Backbone size w/o insert (bp): 5472
  Vector type: Mammalian Expression
  Selectable markers: Neomycin (select with G418)
Growth in bacteria
  Bacterial resistance: Ampicillin, 100 μg/mL
  Growth temperature: 37°C
  Growth strain: DH5alpha
  Copy number: Unknown
Gene/Insert
  Gene/Insert name: human frataxin cDNA (alt names: hFX; FRX; frataxin)
  Species: H. sapiens (human)
  Insert size (bp): 690
  Entrez Gene: FXN (a.k.a. CyaY, FA, FARR, FRDA, X25)
  Tag / fusion protein: HA (C terminal on insert); AU1 (C terminal on insert)
  Cloning method: Restriction Enzyme; 5′ cloning site BamHI (destroyed during cloning); 3′ cloning site EcoRI (not destroyed)
  Sequencing primers: 5′ T7
Terms and licenses: Academic/Nonprofit Terms; Industry Terms: Not Available to Industry
How to cite: pCINeo-hFX-HA was a gift from Michael Ristow (Addgene plasmid # 14976 ; http://n2t.net/addgene:14976 ; RRID:Addgene_14976)
