[The description below was written by a language model from this plasmid's Addgene catalogue record.]
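Description:
pCINeo-hFX-HA is a mammalian expression plasmid built on the commercial pCI-neo backbone (about 5.5 kb without insert) and carrying the human frataxin (FXN) cDNA, an insert of roughly 690 bp. The cDNA was introduced by restriction cloning, with the 5′ BamHI junction destroyed in the process and the 3′ EcoRI site retained. The encoded protein carries two short epitope tags at its C terminus, HA and AU1, which allow the exogenous frataxin to be detected or immunoprecipitated with tag-specific antibodies and distinguished from the endogenous protein. Placing the tags at the C terminus is consistent with leaving the N-terminal end of frataxin, a mitochondrial protein, free.

The plasmid is propagated in E. coli under ampicillin selection; its copy number is recorded as unknown. In mammalian cells, a neomycin resistance marker permits G418 selection, so the construct can be used for transient transfection or to derive stably expressing lines. The record does not list the promoter or other regulatory elements. The pCI-neo backbone is generally known to drive inserts from the CMV immediate-early enhancer/promoter with a chimeric intron and SV40 late polyadenylation signal, and the listing of a T7 primer for 5′ sequencing fits the T7 promoter that lies upstream of the cloning site in that vector. No feature table was supplied to confirm these elements here. The associated publication concerns frataxin overexpression inducing oxidative metabolism and inhibiting cancer cell growth, indicating that the plasmid was used to raise mitochondrial frataxin levels in mammalian cells.
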