>Addgene plasmid #14976 | pCINeo-hFX-HA | depositor partial sequence | sequence record 8193 | Author sequence
GGATCCGCCGGAGCAGCATGTGGACTCTCGGGCGCCGCGCAGTAGCCGGCCTCCTGGCGTCACCCAGCCC
GGCCCAGGCCCAGACCCTCACCCGGGTCCCGCGGCCGGCAGAGTTGGCCCCACTCTGCGGCCGCCGTGGC
CTGCGCACCGACATCGATGCGACCTGCACGCCCCGCCGCGCAAGTTCGAACCAACGTGGCCTCAACCAGA
TTTGGAATGTCAAAAAGCAGAGTGTCTATTTGATGAATTTGAGGAAATCTGGAACTTTGGGCCACCCAGG
CTCTCTAGATGAGACCACCTATGAAAGACTAGCAGAGGAAACGCTGGACTCTTTAGCAGAGTTTTTTGAA
GACCTTGCAGACAAGCCATACACGTTTGAGGACTATGATGTCTCCTTTGGGAGTGGTGTCTTAACTGTCA
AACTGGGTGGAGATCTAGGAACCTATGTGATCAACAAGCAGACGCCAAACAAGCAAATCTGGCTATCTTC
TCCATCCAGTGGACCTAAGCGTTATGACTGGACTGGGAAAAACTGGGTGTACTCCCACGACGGCGTGTCC
CTCCATGAGCTGCTGGCCGCAGAGCTCACTAAAGCCTTAAAAACCAAACTGGACTTGTCTTCCTTGGCCT
ATTCCGGAAAAGATGCTTACCCTTACGACGTACCAGACTACGCAGACACGTACCGATACATCTAGAATTC
