>Addgene plasmid #14976 | pCINeo-hFX-HA | addgene partial sequence | sequence record 21843 | 14976 with EBV-rev
TTACCCTCACTAAAGGGAAGCGGCCGCCCGGGTCGACTCTAGAGGTACCACGCGTGAATTAATTCTAGAT
GTATCGGTACGTGTCTGCGTAGTCTGGTACGTCGTAAGGGTAAGCATCTTTTCCGGAATAGGCCAAGGAA
GACAAGTCCAGTTTGGTTTTTAAGGCTTTAGTGAGCTCTGCGGCCAGCAGCTCATGGAGGGACACGCCGT
CGTGGGAGTACACCCAGTTTTTCCCAGTCCAGTCATAACGCTTAGGTCCACTGGATGGAGAAGATAGCCA
GATTTGCTTGTTTGGCGTCTGCTTGTTGATCACATAGGTTCCTAGATCTCCACCCAGTTTGACAGTTAAG
ACACCACTCCCAAAGGAGACATCATAGTCCTCAAACGTGTATGGCTTGTCTGCAAGGTCTTCAAAAAACT
CTGCTAAAGAGTCCAGCGTTTCCTCTGCTAGTCTTTCATAGGTGGTCTCATCTAGAGAGCCTGGGTGGCC
CAAAGTTCCAGATTTCCTCAAATTCATCAAATAGACACTCTGCTTTTTGACATTCCAAATCTGGTTGAGG
CCACGTTGGTTCGAACTTGCGCGGCGGGGCGTGCAGGTCGCATCGATGTCGGTGCGCAGGCCACGGCGGC
CGCAGAGTGGGGCCAACTCTGCCGGCCGCGGGACCCGGGTGAGGGTCTGGGCCTGGGCCGGGCTGGGTGA
CGCCAGGAGGCCGGCTACTGCGCGGCGCCCGAGAGTCCACATGCTGCTCCGGCGGGATCTCGAGGCTAGC
CTATAGTGAGTCGTATTAAGTACTCTAGCCTTAAGAGCTGTAATTGAACTGGGAGTGGACACCTGTGGAG
AGAAAGGCAAAGTGGATGTCAGTAA
